>Addgene plasmid #153668 | pGBW-m4252813 | addgene full sequence | sequence record 300641 | Ginkgo NGS Result
AAGTTATGTAACGCGGAACTCCATATATGGGCTATGAACTAATGACCCCGTAATTGATTACTAGATCTGG
CTACACTCGATCAGCAGTTAGATAATAAAATCGCTATCCATCGAAGATGGATGTGTGTTGGTTTTTTGTG
TGTGTAACGCAACGATTGATAGCATAACCCCTTGGGGCCTCTAAACGGGTCTTGAGGGGTTTTTTGAATT
GAGAGGTAGCTGAAGCTGCTGTTATGACCACTAGAGGGAAGAAGATACCTGTGGAGCTAATGGTCCAAGA
TGTCGGGAGCCGCGATCGCTGCCAAAAAGGTAAGCTGACGATAGCTGACGAGATTCGATGCCCGACGAGC
AAATGAGCGCCACGGCTGTTCGCGTAAGCTCGAAACGACGGAGATTCGATAGAGCCAGAGTCGAGTTTAA
ACGATTCGGGATCTTAAGGATAAATTTCTGGTAAGGAGGACACGTATGGAAGTGGGCAAGTTGGGGAAGC
CGTATCCGTTGCTGAATCTGGCATATGTGGGAGTATAAGACGCGCAGCGTCGCATCAGGCATTTTTTTCT
GCGCCAATGCACCTAGAATCGGTTACCAATGCTTAATCAGTGAGGCACCTATCTCAGCGATCTGTCTATT
TCGTTCATCCATAGTTGCCTGACTCCCCGTCGTGTAGATAACTACGATACGGGAGGGCTTACCATCTGGC
CCCAGTGCTGCAATGATACCGCGAGACCCACGCTCACCGGCTCCAGATTTATCAGCAATAAACCAGCCAG
CCGGAAGGGCCGAGCGCAGAAGTGGTCCTGCAACTTTATCCGCCTCCATCCAGTCTATCAACTGTTGCCG
GGAAGCTAGAGTAAGTAGTTCGCCAGTTAATAGTTTACGCAAGGTTGTTGCCATTGCTACAGGCATCGTG
GTGTCACGCTCGTCGTTTGGTATGGCTTCATTCAGCTCCGGTTCCCAACGATCAAGGCGAGTTACATGAT
CCCCCATGTTGTGCAAAAAAGCGGTTAGCTCCTTCGGTCCTCCAATCGTTGTCAGAAGTAAGTTGGCCGC
AGTGTTATCACTCATGGTTATGGCAGCACTGCATAATTCTCTTACTGTCATGCCATCCGTAAGATGCTTT
TCTGTGACTGGTGAATACTCAACCAAGTCATTCTGAGAATAGTGTATGCGGCGACCGAGTTGCTCTTGCC
CGGCGTCAATACGGGATAATACCGCGCCACATAGCAGAACTTTAAAAGTGCTCATCATTGGAAAGCGTTC
TTCGGGGCGAAAACTCTCAAGGATCTTACCGCTGTTGAGATCCAGTTCGATGTAACCCACTCGCGCACCC
AACTGATCTTCAGCATCTTTTACTTTCACCAGCGTTTCTGGGTGAGCAAAAACAGGAAGGCAAAATGCCG
CAAAAAAGGGAATAAGGGCGACACGGAAATGTTGAATACTCATGCGAAAGCCTCCTGCTGATCCTGTCTC
TTGATAGATGTTTGCAAAAGCTAGGACTCGATTATACGTTGACCGATCAGACTATCAATATCTAGGTTTA
AACAGATCGGTACGCTGCCGTGACCAGGCTTGAGTACAATATCTGACGATTGGACTTCCTGGGTCCCAAG
CTGGATTCCGACTGGCTGACTGCCAAGCAACGATATGGATCGTCGAGACTCGCACTGAGAGGATCGTTCT
CGGTACACCAGGCGCGCCTAGCGTTACACACACAAAAAACCAACACACATCCATCTTCGATGGATAGCGA
TTTTATTATCTAAGACTAGGCTTACATACTAGCCTAGGCACCGGGCTTGCGGGTCATGCACCAGGTGCGC
GGTCCTTCGGGCACCTCGACGTCGGCGGTGACGGTGAAGCCGAGCCGCTCGTAGAAGGGGAGGTTGCGGG
GCGCGGAGGTCTCCAGGAAGGCGGGCACCCCGGCGCGCTCGGCGGCCTCCACTCCGGGGAGCACGACGGC
GCTGCCCAGACCCTTGCCCTGGTGGTCGGGCGAGACGCCGACGGTGGCCAGGAACCACGCGGGCTCCTTG
GGCCGGTGCGGCGCCAGGAGGCCCTCCATCTGTTGCTGCGCGGCCAGCCGGGAACCGCTCAACTCGGCCA
TGCGCGGGCCGATCTCGGCGAACACCGCCCCCGCTTCGACGCTCTCCGGCGTGGTCCAGACCGCCACCGC
GGCGCCGTCGTCCGCGACCCACACCTTGCCGATGTCGAGCCCGACGCGCGTGAGGAAGAGTTCTTGCAGC
TCGGTGACCCGCTCGATGTGGCGGTCCGGATCGACGGTGTGGCGCGTGGCGGGGTAGTCGGCGAACGCGG
CGGCGAGGGTGCGTACGGCCCTGGGGACGTCGTCGCGGGTGGCGAGGCGCACCGTGGGCTTGTACTCGGT
CATGTTGTCTAACAAAAAAGCCAAAAACGGCCAGAATTTAGCGGACAATTTACAAGTCTAACACTGAAAA
TTACATATTGACCCAAATGATTACATTTCAAAAGGTGCCTAAAAAACTTCACAAAACACACTCGCCAACC
CCGAGCGCATAGTTCAAAACCGGAGCTTCAGCTACTTAAGAAGATAGGTACATAAAACCGACCAAAGAAA
CTGACGCCTCACTTATCCCTCCCCTCACCAGAGGTCCGGCGCCTGTCGATTCAGGAGAGCCTACCCTAGG
CCCGAACCCTGCGTCCTGCGACGGAGAAAAGCCTACCGCACACCTACCGGCTGGTGGCCCCACCCTGCAT
TATAAGCCAACAGAACGGGTGACGTCACGACACGACGAGGGCGCGCGCTCCCAAAGGTACGGGTGCACTG
CCCAACGGCACCGCCATAACTGCCGCCCCCGCAACAGACGACAAACCGAGTTCTCCAGTCAGTGACAAAC
TTCACGTCAGGGTCCCCAGATGGTGCCCAGCCCATCTCACCCGAATAAGAGCTTTCCCGCATTAGCGAAG
GGCTCAAGACCTTGGGTTCTTGCCGCCCACCATGCCCCCCACCTTGTTTCAACGACCTCACAGCCCGCCT
CACAAGCGTCTTCCATTCAAGACTCGGGAACAGCCGCCATTTTGCTGCGCTCCCCCCAACCCCCAGTTCA
GGGCAACCTTGCTCGCGGACCCAGACTACAGCCCTTGGCGGTCTCTCCACACGCTTCCGTCCCACCGAGC
GGCCCGGCGGCCACGAAAGCCCCGGCCAGCCCAGCAGCCCGCTACTCACCAAGTGACGATCACAGCGATC
CACAAACAAGAACCGCGACCCAAATCCCGGCTGCGACGGAACTAGCTGTGCCACACCCGGCGCGTCCTTA
TATAATCATCGGCGTTCACCGCCCCACGGAGATCCCTCCGCAGAATCGCCGAGAAGGGACTACTTTTCCT
CGCCTGTTCCGCTCTCTGGAAAGAAAACCAGTGCCCTAGAGTCACCCAAGTCCCGTCCTAAAATGTCCTT
CTGCTGATACTGGGGTTCTAAGGCCGAGTCTTATGAGCAGCGGGCCGCTGTCCTGAGCGTCCGGGCGGAA
GGATCAGGACGCTCCTGCGCCCTTCGTCTGACGTGGCAGCGCTCGCCGTGACGAGGGGGGCGCCCGCGGG
AGGCGCCAAAACCCGGCGCGGAGGCCAGGCGCGCCCCGATTTCGATATTCCTCGGATCTCGGATAGATCG
GGATTGAGGATGTAGGTTGAACTTCTCTCGGGTGATCCCGATCTCGGATATTCGGGATTGGAGTAATACC
TGGCGATAGGCGCTGCCAAGCAATAGCCAAGGCGCAAGGCCGGCCAAGAGACTTGCGATAGTTCGTTCGA
GAGGTAGCCTGCAAGATGGATCGGACGAAAGGTTTGAAGATTTTCCGACGAGGGCCTTGGAGAGTTCGGA
AATTTAAATGCAACTATGGATGAACGAAATAGACAGATCGCTGAGATAGGTGCCTCACTGATTAAGCATT
GGTAACTGTCAGACCAAGTTTACTCATATATACTTTAGATTGATTTAAAACTTCATTTTTAATTTAAAAG
GATCTAGGTGAAGATCCTTTTTGATAATCTCATGACCAAAATCCCTTAACGTGAGTTTTCGTTCCACTGA
GCGTCAGACCCCGTAGAAAAGATCAAAGGATCTTCTTGAGATCCTTTTTTTCTGCGCGTAATCTGCTGCT
TGCAAACAAAAAAACCACCGCTACCAGCGGTGGTTTGTTTGCCGGATCAAGAGCTACCAACTCTTTTTCC
GAAGGTAACTGGCTTCAGCAGAGCGCAGATACCAAATACTGTTCTTCTAGTGTAGCCGTAGTTAGGCCAC
CACTTCAAGAACTCTGTAGCACCGCCTACATACCTCGCTCTGCTAATCCTGTTACCAGTGGCTGCTGCCA
GTGGCGATAAGTCGTGTCTTACCGGGTTGGACTCAAGACGATAGTTACCGGATAAGGCGCAGCGGTCGGG
CTGAACGGGGGGTTCGTGCACACAGCCCAGCTTGGAGCGAACGACCTACACCGAACTGAGATACCTACAG
CGTGAGCTATGAGAAAGCGCCACGCTTCCCGAAGGGAGAAAGGCGGACAGGTATCCGGTAAGCGGCAGGG
TCGGAACAGGAGAGCGCACGAGGGAGCTTCCAGGGGGAAACGCCTGGTATCTTTATAGTCCTGTCGGGTT
TCGCCACCTCTGACTTGAGCGTCGATTTTTGTGATGCTCGTCAGGGGGGCGGAGCCTATGGAAAAACGCC
AGCAACGCGGCCTTTTTACGGTTCCTGGCCTTTTGCTGGCCTTTTGCTCACATGATTTAAATGAAACTCG
TAATCGGAGAACGGGTGCAATAGCAAGGACCAGATCGAACTTGACTGACGCAATTCTGAGCGTAGTCGAA
ACCCAGACAAGTCGATCTCGCCAAGTAGCTGACTTGACTGGTTAATTAAGTTTCGATAGCCCAAGGTAAC
CAATGAGATTAGGGAGGGAAGAAAGTTTGATGAACTACTTCTGACCCCTAGTGGTGTCCAGAAAAGACCA
TTAAAGGAATGTCTTGATCGAAATCGAGAGATCGCCTGCAGGATAGCTGACGACCTTAAGGATAAATTTC
TGGTAAGGAGGACACGTATGGAAGTGGGCAAGTTGGGGAAGCCGTATCCGTTGCTGAATCTGGCATATGT
GGGAGTATAAGACGCGCAGCGTCGCATCAGGCATTTTTTTCTGCGCCAATGCCGGTAGATAGCAATCCGG
CCCGAGGGGCACAAAAAACCCCTCAAGACCCGTTTAGAGGCCCCAAGGGGTTATGCTACGATACCGATAG
AGATGGGCCAATACCACATTTGTAGAGGTTTTACTTGCTTTAAAAAACCTCCCACACCTCCCCCTGAACC
TGAAACATAAAATGAATGCAATTGTTGTTGTTAACTTGTTTATTGCAGCTTATAATGGTTACAAATAAAG
CAATAGCATCACAAATTTCACAAATAAAGCATTTTTTTCACTGCATTCTAGTTGTGGTTTGTCCAAACTC
ATCAATGTATCTTATCATGTCTGTGAGCTGAAGGTACGCTGTATCTCAGTCAGTCAAGCTAGCTTATTTG
TCATCGTCGTCCTTGTAATCAATGTCATGATCTTTGTAGTCTCCATCGTGGTCCTTATAATCCATCGACT
GAAAGTAAAGGTTTTCTTGCAGGGTGGCTCGGTTGTCTAACATCTCTTCGCAAAGTTTGTTGATGTCTAC
TGCTCCTTGCATGCTCAGTAGAACAGATAGCAAGCTGACCATCTTCTCGAAAGCTTCCGTAGTATCTTTC
GCGAGCAATATATCATTGTGCAGCTGCACGCACTGGGCCCAGAGCTTTGACGAACTCTCCACCCGCAGCT
GTTGAAGCACTGATAACAGAACTACGGATGTACACTTGACGTCAGACATTTTGCTCATGGTGGCGGCCGC
TGGCGGGTGTGTCGAGTGGATGGTAGGATCGACAAAGATCTGATCTGACGGTTCACTAAACCAGCTCTGC
TTATATAGACCTCCCACCGTACACGCCTACCGCCCATTTGCGTCAATGGGGCGGAGTTGTTACGACATTT
TGGAAAGTCCCGTTGATTTTGGTGCCAAAACAAACTCCCATTGACGTCAATGGGGTGGAGACTTGGAAAT
CCCCGTGAGTCAAACCGCTATCCACGCCCATTGATGTACTGCCAAAACCGCATCAGCATGGTAATAGCGA
TGACTAATACGTAGATGTACTGCCAAGTAGGAAAGTCCCATAAGGTCATGTACTGGGCATAATGCCAGGC
GGGCCATTTACCGTCATTGACGTCAATAGGGGGCGTACTTGGCATATGATACACTTGATGTACTGCCAAG
TGGGCAGTTTACCGTAAATACTCCACCCATTGACGTCAATGGAAAGTCCCTATTGGCGTTACTATGGGAA
CATACGTCATTATTGACGTCAATGGGCGGGGGTCGTTGGGCGGTCAGCCAGGCGGGCCATTTACCGT
Features (pLannotate 1.2.2; 19 found; start..end, strand, type, name):
     94..142     +  polyA_signal   poly(A) signal: synthetic polyadenylation signal
    160..206     +  terminator     T7 terminator: transcription terminator for bacteriophage T7 RNA polymerase
    211..282     -  misc_feature   5' β-globin insulator: insulator upstream of the human β-globin locus (Farrell et al., 2002)
    434..570     -  terminator     rrnG terminator: transcription terminator from the E. coli ribosomal RNA rrnG operon (Albrechtsen et al., 1991)
    583..1443    -  CDS            AmpR: β-lactamase; bla; confers resistance to ampicillin, carbenicillin, and related antibiotics
   1709..1757    -  polyA_signal   poly(A) signal: synthetic polyadenylation signal
   1786..2383    -  CDS            PuroR (fragment): puromycin N-acetyltransferase; pac from Streptomyces; confers resistance to puromycin
   2387..3596    -  promoter       UbC promoter: human ubiquitin C promoter
   3860..3924    +  CDS            bla(M) (fragment): β-lactamase lacking the signal sequence; bla(M); allows cytosolic expression of β-lactamase
   4096..4684    +  rep_origin     ori: high-copy-number ColE1/pMB1/pBR322/pUC origin of replication
   4910..4981    -  misc_feature   3' β-globin insulator: insulator downstream of the human β-globin locus (Farrell et al., 2002)
   5026..5162    -  terminator     rrnG terminator: transcription terminator from the E. coli ribosomal RNA rrnG operon (Albrechtsen et al., 1991)
   5192..5238    -  terminator     T7 terminator: transcription terminator for bacteriophage T7 RNA polymerase
   5261..5330    +  CDS            large T antigen (fragment): large T antigen from SV40 (simian virus 40)
   5353..5474    +  polyA_signal   SV40 poly(A) signal: SV40 polyadenylation signal
   5528..5550    -  CDS            FLAG (fragment): FLAG® epitope tag, followed by an enterokinase cleavage site
   5943..5994    -  promoter       CMVd2 promoter: truncated human cytomegalovirus (CMV) immediate early promoter that yields moderately reduced expression relative to the full-length promoter
   6057..6074    +  promoter       CMV promoter (fragment): human cytomegalovirus (CMV) immediate early promoter
   6147..13      -  enhancer       CMV enhancer (across the origin): human cytomegalovirus immediate early enhancer
