[The description below was written by a language model from this plasmid's Addgene catalogue record and pLannotate feature annotations shown in this document.]
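Description:
pGBW-m4252813 is a mammalian expression plasmid for the SARS-CoV-2 non-structural protein nsp7, a small product of the viral ORF1ab polyprotein. It is built on the pTwist_CMV_Puro_6 backbone, modified to remove an AarI site. The wild-type nsp7 coding sequence (about 250 bp) is placed under the CMV immediate-early promoter. It is fused at its C terminus to a backbone-encoded tag consisting of a TEV protease cleavage site followed by 3xFLAG, so the protein can be detected or affinity-captured with anti-FLAG reagents and then released from the tag by TEV digestion.

The feature table, generated from a 6,437 nt sequenced record, fits this layout. On the reverse strand it shows the CMV enhancer and core promoter elements, then an unannotated stretch where the nsp7 insert would lie, a FLAG fragment and an SV40 polyadenylation signal. The nsp7 sequence and TEV site themselves are not called by the annotation. A separate cassette uses the human ubiquitin C promoter to drive puromycin N-acetyltransferase, ending in a synthetic poly(A) signal, which permits puromycin selection of transfected mammalian cells. β-globin insulator elements, together with rrnG and T7 terminators, flank regions of the plasmid and presumably limit transcriptional read-through between units. In E. coli the plasmid is maintained by a high-copy ColE1/pUC-type origin with ampicillin resistance from β-lactamase.

The record supports use for transient or puromycin-selected expression of tagged nsp7 in mammalian cells. No more specific application is stated.
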