Addgene plasmid #153668: pGBW-m4252813
Purpose: Mammalian expression plasmid for SARS-CoV-2 nsp7
Depositing lab: Ginkgo Bioworks & Benjie Chen. Depositing organization: Ginkgo Bioworks.
Backbone
  Vector backbone: pTwist_CMV_Puro_6 with AarI site removed
  Backbone size w/o insert (bp): 6080
  Vector type: Mammalian Expression
  Selectable markers: Puromycin
Growth in bacteria
  Bacterial resistance: Ampicillin, 100 μg/mL
  Growth temperature: 37°C
  Growth strain: DH5alpha
  Copy number: High Copy
Gene/Insert
  Gene/Insert name: SARS-CoV-2 nsp7
  Species: Severe acute respiratory syndrome coronavirus 2
  Insert size (bp): 248
  Mutation: wt
  Entrez Gene: ORF1ab (a.k.a. GU280_gp01)
  Promoter: CMV
  Tag / fusion protein: Cleavable TEV;3xFlag (C terminal on backbone)
  Cloning method: Unknown
Resource information
  A portion of this plasmid was derived from a plasmid made by: GinkgoBioworks
Depositor comments: NCBI reference sequence: 43740578
How to cite: pGBW-m4252813 was a gift from Ginkgo Bioworks & Benjie Chen (Addgene plasmid # 153668 ; http://n2t.net/addgene:153668 ; RRID:Addgene_153668)
